Addgene plasmid #71287: pHEE401E
Purpose: Egg cell-specific promoter-controlled expression of 3×FLAG-NLS-zCas9-NLS. Contains gRNA scaffold for insertion of target sequence (U6-26 promoter), Hyg resistance
Depositing lab: Qi-Jun Chen. Depositing organization: China Agricultural University. Publication: Egg cell-specific promoter-controlled CRISPR/Cas9 efficiently generates homozygous mutants for multiple target genes in Arabidopsis in a single generation. Wang ZP, Xing HL, Dong L, Zhang HY, Han CY, Wang XC, Chen QJ. Genome Biol. 2015 Jul 21;16:144. doi: 10.1186/s13059-015-0715-0. PubMed 26193878.
Backbone
  Vector backbone: pCambia
  Vector type: Plant Expression, CRISPR ; Plant binary vector
  Selectable markers: Hygromycin
Growth in bacteria
  Bacterial resistance: Kanamycin, 50 μg/mL
  Growth temperature: 37°C
  Growth strain: DH5alpha
  Copy number: High Copy
Gene/Insert 1
  Gene/Insert name: gRNA scaffold
  Species: Synthetic
  Promoter: U6-26p Arabidopsis U6 gene promoter
  Cloning method: Restriction Enzyme; 5′ cloning site BsaI (not destroyed); 3′ cloning site BsaI (not destroyed)
  Sequencing primers: 5′ M13-fwd
Gene/Insert 2
  Gene/Insert name: zCas9 (alt name: 3xFLAG-NLS-zCas9-NLS)
  Species: S. pyogenes
  Mutation: Zea mays codon-optimized Cas9
  Promoter: EC1.2 enhancer fused to EC1.1 promoter
  Tag / fusion protein: 3x FLAG (N terminal on insert); NLS (N terminal on insert); NLS (C terminal on insert)
  Cloning method: Unknown
  Sequencing primers: 5′ n/a; 3′ M13-rev
Terms and licenses: Academic/Nonprofit Terms; Industry Terms: Not Available to Industry
Depositor comments: Please see the cloning protocol attachments for detailed descriptions on how to insert sgRNA sequences into this plasmid.
How to cite: pHEE401E was a gift from Qi-Jun Chen (Addgene plasmid # 71287 ; http://n2t.net/addgene:71287 ; RRID:Addgene_71287)
