[The description below was written by a language model from this plasmid's Addgene catalogue record and pLannotate feature annotations shown in this document.]
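Description:
pHEE401E is a pCambia-derived plant binary vector for Agrobacterium-mediated CRISPR/Cas9 genome editing, about 17.1 kb in the sequenced record. Outside the T-DNA, the backbone carries a high-copy ColE1/pUC-type origin with the pBR322 bom region for propagation in E. coli. It also has the pVS1 oriV, RepA and StaA functions that support replication and stable maintenance in Agrobacterium, and an aphA-3 kanamycin resistance gene for bacterial selection. Between the nopaline-type left and right T-DNA border repeats, next to the left border, lies a plant selection cassette in which an enhanced CaMV 35S promoter drives hygromycin phosphotransferase, followed by the CaMV polyadenylation signal.

The editing payload has two units. The first is a guide RNA cassette that the catalogue describes as driven by the Arabidopsis U6-26 promoter, with the S. pyogenes gRNA scaffold downstream of a pair of BsaI sites that accept the target sequence. The feature table places a spectinomycin/streptomycin resistance (aadA) fragment with integron-derived sequences immediately upstream of the scaffold. This is consistent with a stuffer that is replaced when a target is cloned in, although the record does not say so explicitly. The second unit expresses a maize codon-optimised Cas9 carrying an N-terminal 3×FLAG tag and nuclear localisation signals at both ends, terminated by the pea rbcS-E9 terminator. Its promoter, an EC1.2 enhancer fused to the EC1.1 promoter, is stated in the catalogue, but neither it nor the U6-26 promoter was annotated in the feature table. Restricting Cas9 expression to the egg cell is intended to produce edits very early in development, so that homozygous rather than mosaic mutants for one or several target genes can be recovered in Arabidopsis within a single generation.
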