Features (pLannotate 1.2.2; 25 found; start..end, strand, type, name):
    104..780     +  promoter       CaMV 35S promoter (enhanced): cauliflower mosaic virus 35S promoter with a duplicated enhancer region
    847..1872    +  CDS            HygR: hygromycin B phosphotransferase confers resistance to hygromycin
   1913..2087    +  polyA_signal   CaMV poly(A) signal: cauliflower mosaic virus polyadenylation signal
   2165..2189    -  misc_feature   LB T-DNA repeat: left border repeat from nopaline C58 T-DNA
   2614..3408    +  CDS            KanR: aminoglycoside phosphotransferase; aphA-3; confers resistance to kanamycin
   3495..4083    +  rep_origin     ori: high-copy-number ColE1/pMB1/pBR322/pUC origin of replication
   4269..4409    -  misc_feature   bom: basis of mobility region from pBR322
   4511..4550    -  CDS            rop (fragment): Rop protein, which maintains plasmids at low copy number; rop
   4753..4947    -  rep_origin     pVS1 oriV: origin of replication for the Pseudomonas plasmid pVS1 (Heeb et al., 2000)
   5013..6086    -  CDS            pVS1 RepA: replication protein from the Pseudomonas plasmid pVS1 (Heeb et al., 2000)
   6515..7144    -  CDS            pVS1 StaA: stability protein from the Pseudomonas plasmid pVS1 (Heeb et al., 2000)
   7704..8105    -  CDS            Y4CG_SINFN (fragment): Protein inferred from homology: Swiss-Prot protein existence level 3. From Sinorhizobium fredii (strain NBRC 101917 / NGR234).
   8445..8469    -  misc_feature   RB T-DNA repeat: right border repeat from nopaline C58 T-DNA
   8535..8689    -  CDS            lacZα (fragment): LacZα fragment of β-galactosidase; lacZ fragment
   9139..9162    +  promoter       Pc promoter (fragment): intI1 (promoter lies within the coding sequence); class 1 integron promoter
   9338..9394    +  CDS            GmR (fragment): gentamycin acetyltransferase; aacC1; confers resistance to gentamycin
   9405..10192   +  CDS            SmR (fragment): aminoglycoside adenylyltransferase (Murphy, 1985); aadA; confers resistance to spectinomycin and streptomycin
  10344..10419   +  misc_RNA       gRNA scaffold: guide RNA scaffold for the Streptococcus pyogenes CRISPR/Cas9 system
  12031..12050   +  CDS            2xFLAG (fragment): two tandem FLAG® epitope tags
  12106..16206   +  CDS            cas9: CAS9_STRP1 - Also known as csn1 From Streptococcus pyogenes serotype M1.
  16264..16896   +  terminator     E9 terminator: terminator and polyadenylation signal from the pea rbcS-E9 gene
  16933..16955   -  protein_bind   lac operator (fragment): The lac repressor binds to the lac operator to inhibit transcription in E. coli. This inhibition can be relieved by adding lactose or isopropyl-β-D-thiogalactopyranoside (IPTG). lac repressor encoded by lacI
  16959..16989   -  promoter       lac promoter: promoter for the E. coli lac operon
  17004..17025   -  protein_bind   CAP binding site: CAP binding activates transcription in the presence of cAMP. E. coli catabolite activator protein
  17038..14      -  CDS            lacI (fragment) (across the origin): lac repressor; lacI; The lac repressor binds to the lac operator to inhibit transcription in E. coli. This inhibition can be relieved by adding lactose or isopropyl-β-D-thiogalactopyranoside (IPTG).
>Addgene plasmid #71287 | pHEE401E | addgene full sequence | sequence record 352460 | Addgene NGS Result
GGTTTGCGTATTGGCTAGAGCAGCTTGCCAACATGGTGGAGCACGACACTCTCGTCTACTCCAAGAATAT
CAAAGATACAGTCTCAGAAGACCAAAGGGCTATTGAGACTTTTCAACAAAGGGTAATATCGGGAAACCTC
CTCGGATTCCATTGCCCAGCTATCTGTCACTTCATCAAAAGGACAGTAGAAAAGGAAGGTGGCACCTACA
AATGCCATCATTGCGATAAAGGAAAGGCTATCGTTCAAGATGCCTCTGCCGACAGTGGTCCCAAAGATGG
ACCCCCACCCACGAGGAGCATCGTGGAAAAAGAAGACGTTCCAACCACGTCTTCAAAGCAAGTGGATTGA
TGTGAACATGGTGGAGCACGACACTCTCGTCTACTCCAAGAATATCAAAGATACAGTCTCAGAAGACCAA
AGGGCTATTGAGACTTTTCAACAAAGGGTAATATCGGGAAACCTCCTCGGATTCCATTGCCCAGCTATCT
GTCACTTCATCAAAAGGACAGTAGAAAAGGAAGGTGGCACCTACAAATGCCATCATTGCGATAAAGGAAA
GGCTATCGTTCAAGATGCCTCTGCCGACAGTGGTCCCAAAGATGGACCCCCACCCACGAGGAGCATCGTG
GAAAAAGAAGACGTTCCAACCACGTCTTCAAAGCAAGTGGATTGATGTGATATCTCCACTGACGTAAGGG
ATGACGCACAATCCCACTATCCTTCGCAAGACCCTTCCTCTATATAAGGAAGTTCATTTCATTTGGAGAG
GACACGCTGAAATCACCAGTCTCTCTCTACAAATCTATCTCTCTCGAGCTTTCGCAGATCCGGGGGGCAA
TGAGATATGAAAAAGCCTGAACTCACCGCGACGTCTGTCGAGAAGTTTCTGATCGAAAAGTTCGACAGCG
TCTCCGACCTGATGCAGCTCTCGGAGGGCGAAGAATCTCGTGCTTTCAGCTTCGATGTAGGAGGGCGTGG
ATATGTCCTGCGGGTAAATAGCTGCGCCGATGGTTTCTACAAAGATCGTTATGTTTATCGGCACTTTGCA
TCGGCCGCGCTCCCGATTCCGGAAGTGCTTGACATTGGGGAGTTTAGCGAGAGCCTGACCTATTGCATCT
CCCGCCGTTCACAGGGTGTCACGTTGCAAGACCTGCCTGAAACCGAACTGCCCGCTGTTCTACAACCGGT
CGCGGAGGCTATGGATGCGATCGCTGCGGCCGATCTTAGCCAGACGAGCGGGTTCGGCCCATTCGGACCG
CAAGGAATCGGTCAATACACTACATGGCGTGATTTCATATGCGCGATTGCTGATCCCCATGTGTATCACT
GGCAAACTGTGATGGACGACACCGTCAGTGCGTCCGTCGCGCAGGCTCTCGATGAGCTGATGCTTTGGGC
CGAGGACTGCCCCGAAGTCCGGCACCTCGTGCACGCGGATTTCGGCTCCAACAATGTCCTGACGGACAAT
GGCCGCATAACAGCGGTCATTGACTGGAGCGAGGCGATGTTCGGGGATTCCCAATACGAGGTCGCCAACA
TCTTCTTCTGGAGGCCGTGGTTGGCTTGTATGGAGCAGCAGACGCGCTACTTCGAGCGGAGGCATCCGGA
GCTTGCAGGATCGCCACGACTCCGGGCGTATATGCTCCGCATTGGTCTTGACCAACTCTATCAGAGCTTG
GTTGACGGCAATTTCGATGATGCAGCTTGGGCGCAGGGTCGATGCGACGCAATCGTCCGATCCGGAGCCG
GGACTGTCGGGCGTACACAAATCGCCCGCAGAAGCGCGGCCGTCTGGACCGATGGCTGTGTAGAAGTACT
CGCCGATAGTGGAAACCGACGCCCCAGCACTCGTCCGAGGGCAAAGAAATAGAGTAGATGCCGACCGGGA
TCTGTCGATCGACAAGCTCGAGTTTCTCCATAATAATGTGTGAGTAGTTCCCAGATAAGGGAATTAGGGT
TCCTATAGGGTTTCGCTCATGTGTTGAGCATATAAGAAACCCTTAGTATGTATTTGTATTTGTAAAATAC
TTCTATCAATAAAATTTCTAATTCCTAAAACCAAAATCCAGTACTAAAATCCAGATCCCCCGAATTAATT
CGGCGTTAATTCAGTACATTAAAAACGTCCGCAATGTGTTATTAAGTTGTCTAAGCGTCAATTTGTTTAC
ACCACAATATATCCTGCCACCAGCCAGCCAACAGCTCCCCGACCGGCAGCTCGGCACAAAATCACCACTC
GATACAGGCAGCCCATCAGTCCGGGACGGCGTCAGCGGGAGAGCCGTTGTAAGGCGGCAGACTTTGCTCA
TGTTACCGATGCTATTCGGAAGAACGGCAACTAAGCTGCCGGGTTTGAAACACGGATGATCTCGCGGAGG
GTAGCATGTTGATTGTAACGATGACAGAGCGTTGCTGCCTGTGATCACCGCGGTTTCAAAATCGGCTCCG
TCGATACTATGTTATACGCCAACTTTGAAAACAACTTTGAAAAAGCTGTTTTCTGGTATTTAAGGTTTTA
GAATGCAAGGAACAGTGAATTGGAGTTCGTCTTGTTATAATTAGCTTCTTGGGGTATCTTTAAATACTGT
AGAAAAGAGGAAGGAAATAATAAATGGCTAAAATGAGAATATCACCGGAATTGAAAAAACTGATCGAAAA
ATACCGCTGCGTAAAAGATACGGAAGGAATGTCTCCTGCTAAGGTATATAAGCTGGTGGGAGAAAATGAA
AACCTATATTTAAAAATGACGGACAGCCGGTATAAAGGGACCACCTATGATGTGGAACGGGAAAAGGACA
TGATGCTATGGCTGGAAGGAAAGCTGCCTGTTCCAAAGGTCCTGCACTTTGAACGGCATGATGGCTGGAG
CAATCTGCTCATGAGTGAGGCCGATGGCGTCCTTTGCTCGGAAGAGTATGAAGATGAACAAAGCCCTGAA
AAGATTATCGAGCTGTATGCGGAGTGCATCAGGCTCTTTCACTCCATCGACATATCGGATTGTCCCTATA
CGAATAGCTTAGACAGCCGCTTAGCCGAATTGGATTACTTACTGAATAACGATCTGGCCGATGTGGATTG
CGAAAACTGGGAAGAAGACACTCCATTTAAAGATCCGCGCGAGCTGTATGATTTTTTAAAGACGGAAAAG
CCCGAAGAGGAACTTGTCTTTTCCCACGGCGACCTGGGAGACAGCAACATCTTTGTGAAAGATGGCAAAG
TAAGTGGCTTTATTGATCTTGGGAGAAGCGGCAGGGCGGACAAGTGGTATGACATTGCCTTCTGCGTCCG
GTCGATCAGGGAGGATATCGGGGAAGAACAGTATGTCGAGCTATTTTTTGACTTACTGGGGATCAAGCCT
GATTGGGAGAAAATAAAATATTATATTTTACTGGATGAATTGTTTTAGTACCTAGAATGCATGACCAAAA
TCCCTTAACGTGAGTTTTCGTTCCACTGAGCGTCAGACCCCGTAGAAAAGATCAAAGGATCTTCTTGAGA
TCCTTTTTTTCTGCGCGTAATCTGCTGCTTGCAAACAAAAAAACCACCGCTACCAGCGGTGGTTTGTTTG
CCGGATCAAGAGCTACCAACTCTTTTTCCGAAGGTAACTGGCTTCAGCAGAGCGCAGATACCAAATACTG
TCCTTCTAGTGTAGCCGTAGTTAGGCCACCACTTCAAGAACTCTGTAGCACCGCCTACATACCTCGCTCT
GCTAATCCTGTTACCAGTGGCTGCTGCCAGTGGCGATAAGTCGTGTCTTACCGGGTTGGACTCAAGACGA
TAGTTACCGGATAAGGCGCAGCGGTCGGGCTGAACGGGGGGTTCGTGCACACAGCCCAGCTTGGAGCGAA
CGACCTACACCGAACTGAGATACCTACAGCGTGAGCTATGAGAAAGCGCCACGCTTCCCGAAGGGAGAAA
GGCGGACAGGTATCCGGTAAGCGGCAGGGTCGGAACAGGAGAGCGCACGAGGGAGCTTCCAGGGGGAAAC
GCCTGGTATCTTTATAGTCCTGTCGGGTTTCGCCACCTCTGACTTGAGCGTCGATTTTTGTGATGCTCGT
CAGGGGGGCGGAGCCTATGGAAAAACGCCAGCAACGCGGCCTTTTTACGGTTCCTGGCCTTTTGCTGGCC
TTTTGCTCACATGTTCTTTCCTGCGTTATCCCCTGATTCTGTGGATAACCGTATTACCGCCTTTGAGTGA
GCTGATACCGCTCGCCGCAGCCGAACGACCGAGCGCAGCGAGTCAGTGAGCGAGGAAGCGGAAGAGCGCC
TGATGCGGTATTTTCTCCTTACGCATCTGTGCGGTATTTCACACCGCATATGGTGCACTCTCAGTACAAT
CTGCTCTGATGCCGCATAGTTAAGCCAGTATACACTCCGCTATCGCTACGTGACTGGGTCATGGCTGCGC
CCCGACACCCGCCAACACCCGCTGACGCGCCCTGACGGGCTTGTCTGCTCCCGGCATCCGCTTACAGACA
AGCTGTGACCGTCTCCGGGAGCTGCATGTGTCAGAGGTTTTCACCGTCATCACCGAAACGCGCGAGGCAG
GGTGCCTTGATGTGGGCGCCGGCGGTCGAGTGGCGACGGCGCGGCTTGTCCGCGCCCTGGTAGATTGCCT
GGCCGTAGGCCAGCCATTTTTGAGCGGCCAGCGGCCGCGATAGGCCGACGCGAAGCGGCGGGGCGTAGGG
AGCGCAGCGACCGAAGGGTAGGCGCTTTTTGCAGCTCTTCGGCTGTGCGCTGGCCAGACAGTTATGCACA
GGCCAGGCGGGTTTTAAGAGTTTTAATAAGTTTTAAAGAGTTTTAGGCGGAAAAATCGCCTTTTTTCTCT
TTTATATCAGTCACTTACATGTGTGACCGGTTCCCAATGTACGGCTTTGGGTTCCCAATGTACGGGTTCC
GGTTCCCAATGTACGGCTTTGGGTTCCCAATGTACGTGCTATCCACAGGAAACAGACCTTTTCGACCTTT
TTCCCCTGCTAGGGCAATTTGCCCTAGCATCTGCTCCGTACATTAGGAACCGGCGGATGCTTCGCCCTCG
ATCAGGTTGCGGTAGCGCATGACTAGGATCGGGCCAGCCTGCCCCGCCTCCTCCTTCAAATCGTACTCCG
GCAGGTCATTTGACCCGATCAGCTTGCGCACGGTGAAACAGAACTTCTTGAACTCTCCGGCGCTGCCACT
GCGTTCGTAGATCGTCTTGAACAACCATCTGGCTTCTGCCTTGCCTGCGGCGCGGCGTGCCAGGCGGTAG
AGAAAACGGCCGATGCCGGGATCGATCAAAAAGTAATCGGGGTGAACCGTCAGCACGTCCGGGTTCTTGC
CTTCTGTGATCTCGCGGTACATCCAATCAGCTAGCTCGATCTCGATGTACTCCGGCCGCCCGGTTTCGCT
CTTTACGATCTTGTAGCGGCTAATCAAGGCTTCACCCTCGGATACCGTCACCAGGCGGCCGTTCTTGGCC
TTCTTCGTACGCTGCATGGCAACGTGCGTGGTGTTTAACCGAATGCAGGTTTCTACCAGGTCGTCTTTCT
GCTTTCCGCCATCGGCTCGCCGGCAGAACTTGAGTACGTCCGCAACGTGTGGACGGAACACGCGGCCGGG
CTTGTCTCCCTTCCCTTCCCGGTATCGGTTCATGGATTCGGTTAGATGGGAAACCGCCATCAGTACCAGG
TCGTAATCCCACACACTGGCCATGCCGGCCGGCCCTGCGGAAACCTCTACGTGCCCGTCTGGAAGCTCGT
AGCGGATCACCTCGCCAGCTCGTCGGTCACGCTTCGACAGACGGAAAACGGCCACGTCCATGATGCTGCG
ACTATCGCGGGTGCCCACGTCATAGAGCATCGGAACGAAAAAATCTGGTTGCTCGTCGCCCTTGGGCGGC
TTCCTAATCGACGGCGCACCGGCTGCCGGCGGTTGCCGGGATTCTTTGCGGATTCGATCAGCGGCCGCTT
GCCACGATTCACCGGGGCGTGCTTCTGCCTCGATGCGTTGCCGCTGGGCGGCCTGCGCGGCCTTCAACTT
CTCCACCAGGTCATCACCCAGCGCCGCGCCGATTTGTACCGGGCCGGATGGTTTGCGACCGCTCACGCCG
ATTCCTCGGGCTTGGGGGTTCCAGTGCCATTGCAGGGCCGGCAGGCAACCCAGCCGCTTACGCCTGGCCA
ACCGCCCGTTCCTCCACACATGGGGCATTCCACGGCGTCGGTGCCTGGTTGTTCTTGATTTTCCATGCCG
CCTCCTTTAGCCGCTAAAATTCATCTACTCATTTATTCATTTGCTCATTTACTCTGGTAGCTGCGCGATG
TATTCAGATAGCAGCTCGGTAATGGTCTTGCCTTGGCGTACCGCGTACATCTTCAGCTTGGTGTGATCCT
CCGCCGGCAACTGAAAGTTGACCCGCTTCATGGCTGGCGTGTCTGCCAGGCTGGCCAACGTTGCAGCCTT
GCTGCTGCGTGCGCTCGGACGGCCGGCACTTAGCGTGTTTGTGCTTTTGCTCATTTTCTCTTTACCTCAT
TAACTCAAATGAGTTTTGATTTAATTTCAGCGGCCAGCGCCTGGACCTCGCGGGCAGCGTCGCCCTCGGG
TTCTGATTCAAGAACGGTTGTGCCGGCGGCGGCAGTGCCTGGGTAGCTCACGCGCTGCGTGATACGGGAC
TCAAGAATGGGCAGCTCGTACCCGGCCAGCGCCTCGGCAACCTCACCGCCGATGCGCGTGCCTTTGATCG
CCCGCGACACGACAAAGGCCGCTTGTAGCCTTCCATCCGTGACCTCAATGCGCTGCTTAACCAGCTCCAC
CAGGTCGGCGGTGGCCCATATGTCGTAAGGGCTTGGCTGCACCGGAATCAGCACGAAGTCGGCTGCCTTG
ATCGCGGACACAGCCAAGTCCGCCGCCTGGGGCGCTCCGTCGATCACTACGAAGTCGCGCCGGCCGATGG
CCTTCACGTCGCGGTCAATCGTCGGGCGGTCGATGCCGACAACGGTTAGCGGTTGATCTTCCCGCACGGC
CGCCCAATCGCGGGCACTGCCCTGGGGATCGGAATCGACTAACAGAACATCGGCCCCGGCGAGTTGCAGG
GCGCGGGCTAGATGGGTTGCGATGGTCGTCTTGCCTGACCCGCCTTTCTGGTTAAGTACAGCGATAACCT
TCATGCGTTCCCCTTGCGTATTTGTTTATTTACTCATCGCATCATATACGCAGCGACCGCATGACGCAAG
CTGTTTTACTCAAATACACATCACCTTTTTAGACGGCGGCGCTCGGTTTCTTCAGCGGCCAAGCTGGCCG
GCCAGGCCGCCAGCTTGGCATCAGACAAACCGGCCAGGATTTCATGCAGCCGCACGGTTGAGACGTGCGC
GGGCGGCTCGAACACGTACCCGGCCGCGATCATCTCCGCCTCGATCTCTTCGGTAATGAAAAACGGTTCG
TCCTGGCCGTCCTGGTGCGGTTTCATGCTTGTTCCTCTTGGCGTTCATTCTCGGCGGCCGCCAGGGCGTC
GGCCTCGGTCAATGCGTCCTCACGGAAGGCACCGCGCCGCCTGGCCTCGGTGGGCGTCACTTCCTCGCTG
CGCTCAAGTGCGCGGTACAGGGTCGAGCGATGCACGCCAAGCAGTGCAGCCGCCTCTTTCACGGTGCGGC
CTTCCTGGTCGATCAGCTCGCGGGCGTGCGCGATCTGTGCCGGGGTGAGGGTAGGGCGGGGGCCAAACTT
CACGCCTCGGGCCTTGGCGGCCTCGCGCCCGCTCCGGGTGCGGTCGATGATTAGGGAACGCTCGAACTCG
GCAATGCCGGCGAACACGGTCAACACCATGCGGCCGGCCGGCGTGGTGGTGTCGGCCCACGGCTCTGCCA
GGCTACGCAGGCCCGCGCCGGCCTCCTGGATGCGCTCGGCAATGTCCAGTAGGTCGCGGGTGCTGCGGGC
CAGGCGGTCTAGCCTGGTCACTGTCACAACGTCGCCAGGGCGTAGGTGGTCAAGCATCCTGGCCAGCTCC
GGGCGGTCGCGCCTGGTGCCGGTGATCTTCTCGGAAAACAGCTTGGTGCAGCCGGCCGCGTGCAGTTCGG
CCCGTTGGTTGGTCAAGTCCTGGTCGTCGGTGCTGACGCGGGCATAGCCCAGCAGGCCAGCGGCGGCGCT
CTTGTTCATGGCGTAATGTCTCCGGTTCTAGTCGCAAGTATTCTACTTTATGCGACTAAAACACGCGACA
AGAAAACGCCAGGAAAAGGGCAGGGCGGCAGCCTGTCGCGTAACTTAGGACTTGTGCGACATGTCGTTTT
CAGAAGACGGCTGCACTGAACGTCAGAAGCCGACTGCACTATAGCAGCGGAGGGGTTGGATCAAAGTACT
TTGATCCCGAGGGGAACCCTGTGGTTGGCATGCACATACAAATGGACGAACGGATAAACCTTTTCACGCC
CTTTTAAATATCCGATTATTCTAATAAACGCTCTTTTCTCTTAGGTTTACCCGCCAATATATCCTGTCAA
ACACTGATAGTTTAAACTGAAGGCGGGAAACGACAATCTGATCCAAGCTCAAGCTGCTCTAGCATTCGCC
ATTCAGGCTGCGCAACTGTTGGGAAGGGCGATCGGTGCGGGCCTCTTCGCTATTACGCCAGCTGGCGAAA
GGGGGATGTGCTGCAAGGCGATTAAGTTGGGTAACGCCAGGGTTTTCCCAGTCACGACGTTGTAAAACGA
CGGCCAGTGCCAAGCTTCGACTTGCCTTCCGCACAATACATCATTTCTTCTTAGCTTTTTTTCTTCTTCT
TCGTTCATACAGTTTTTTTTTGTTTATCAGCTTACATTTTCTTGAACCGTAGCTTTCGTTTTCTTCTTTT
TAACTTTCCATTCGGAGTTTTTGTATCTTGTTTCATAGTTTGTCCCAGGATTAGAATGATTAGGCATCGA
ACCTTCAAGAATTTGATTGAATAAAACATCTTCATTCTTAAGATATGAAGATAATCTTCAAAAGGCCCCT
GGGAATCTGAAAGAAGAGAAGCAGGCCCATTTATATGGGAAAGAACAATAGTATTTCTTATATAGGCCCA
TTTAAGTTGAAAACAATCTTCAAAAGTCCCACATCGCTTAGATAAGAAAACGAAGCTGAGTTTATATACA
GCTAGAGTCGAAGTAGTGATTGGGAGACCAACCCAGTGGACATAAGCCTGTTCGGTTCGTAAGCTGTAAT
GCAAGTAGCGTATGCGCTCACGCAACTGGTCCAGAACCTTGACCGAACGCAGCGGTGGTAACGGCGCAGT
GGCGGTTTTCATGGCTTGTTATGACTGTTTTTTTGGGGTACAGTCTATGCCTCGGGCATCCAAGCAGCAA
GCGCGTTACGCCGTGGGTCGATGTTTGATGTTATGGAGCAGCAACGATGTTACGCAGCAGGGCAGTCGCC
CTAAAACAAAGTTAAACATCATGGGGGAAGCGGTGATCGCCGAAGTATCGACTCAACTATCAGAGGTAGT
TGGCGTCATCGAGCGCCATCTCGAACCGACGTTGCTGGCCGTACATTTGTACGGCTCCGCAGTGGATGGC
GGCCTGAAGCCACACAGTGATATTGATTTGCTGGTTACGGTGACCGTAAGGCTTGATGAAACAACGCGGC
GAGCTTTGATCAACGACCTTTTGGAAACTTCGGCTTCCCCTGGAGAGAGCGAGATTCTCCGCGCTGTAGA
AGTCACCATTGTTGTGCACGACGACATCATTCCGTGGCGTTATCCAGCTAAGCGCGAACTGCAATTTGGA
GAATGGCAGCGCAATGACATTCTTGCAGGTATCTTCGAGCCAGCCACGATCGACATTGATCTGGCTATCT
TGCTGACAAAAGCAAGAGAACATAGCGTTGCCTTGGTAGGTCCAGCGGCGGAGGAACTCTTTGATCCGGT
TCCTGAACAGGATCTATTTGAGGCGCTAAATGAAACCTTAACGCTATGGAACTCGCCGCCCGACTGGGCT
GGCGATGAGCGAAATGTAGTGCTTACGTTGTCCCGCATTTGGTACAGCGCAGTAACCGGCAAAATCGCGC
CGAAGGATGTCGCTGCCGACTGGGCAATGGAGCGCCTGCCGGCCCAGTATCAGCCCGTCATACTTGAAGC
TAGACAGGCTTATCTTGGACAAGAAGAAGATCGCTTGGCCTCGCGCGCAGATCAGTTGGAAGAATTTGTC
CACTACGTGAAAGGCGAGATCACCAAGGTAGTCGGCAAATAATGTCTAGCTAGAAATTCGTTCAAGCCGA
CGCCGCTTCGCGGCGCGGCTTAACTCAAGCGTTAGATGCACTAAGCACATAATTGCTCACAGCCAAACTA
TCAGGTCAAGTCTGCTTTTATTATTTTTAAGCGTGCATAATAAGCCGGTCTCGGTTTTAGAGCTAGAAAT
AGCAAGTTAAAATAAGGCTAGTCCGTTATCAACTTGAAAAAGTGGCACCGAGTCGGTGCTTTTTTTTGCA
AAATTTTCCAGATCGATTTCTTCTTCCTCTGTTCTTCGGCGTTCAATTTCTGGGGTTTTCTCTTCGTTTT
CTGTAACTGAAACCTAAAATTTGACCTAAAAAAAATCTCAAATAATATGATTCAGTGGTTTTGTACTTTT
CAGTTAGTTGAGTTTTGCAGTTCCGATGAGATAAACCAATACCATGGTTATACTAGTGAATAAAAGCATT
TGCGTTTGGTTTATCATTGCGTTTATACAAGGACAGAGATCCACTGAGCTGGAATAGCTTAAAACCATTA
TCAGAACAAAATAAACCATTTTTTGTTAAGAATCAGAGCATAGTAAACAACAGAAACAACCTAAGAGAGG
TAACTTGTCCAAGAAGATAGCTAATTATATCTATTTTATAAAAGTTATCATAGTTTGTAAGTCACAAAAG
ATGCAAATAACAGAGAAACTAGGAGACTTGAGAATATACATTCTTGTATATTTGTATTCGAGATTGTGAA
AATTTGACCATAAGTTTAAATTCTTAAAAAGATATATCTGATCTAGGTGATGGTTATAGACTGTAATTTT
ACCACATGTTTAATGATGGATAGTGACACACATGACACATCGACAACACTATAGCATCTTATTTAGATTA
CAACATGAAATTTTTCTGTAATACATGTCTTTGTACATAATTTAAAAGTAATTCCTAAGAAATATATTTA
TACAAGGAGTTTAAAGAAAACATAGCATAAAGTTCAATGAGTAGTAAAAACCATATACAGTATATAGCAT
AAAGTTCAATGAGTTTATTACAAAAGCATTGGTTCACTTTCTGTAACACGACGTTAAACCTTCGTCTCCA
ATAGGAGCGCTACTGATTCAACATGCCAATATATACTAAATACGTTTCTACAGTCAAATGCTTTAACGTT
TCATGATTAAGTGACTATTTACCGTCAATCCTTTCCCATTCCTCCCACTAATCCAACTTTTTAATTACTC
TTAAATCACCACTAAGCTAGTAACGCCTATCATGAATTAGCTCTACTAAATCTAGCAACCTTTCAAATTT
GCAGTATTGCAGGTGTCTCTGTGTCTTTAAAATAGTTGCCTTATGATTTCTTCGGTTTCAAGATGATCAA
ATAGTTATAGATTTCATGCTCACACATGCTCATTAGATGTGTACATACTTTACTTACCCAAATCTATTTT
CTCGCAAAGATTTTGATGGTAAAGCTGATTTGGTTCTATTGAACTAAATCAAACGAGTTTCAGACTGAGT
GATTCTAATCCGGCCCATTAGCCCCTAAACAGACCCACTAATTACGCAGCTTTTAATAGAGTAATTACAC
CTAGTTTACCCACTAAACCACTAAGCACTAATTATCTCACAATCTAATGAGCTTCCCTCGTAATTACTTG
GGCTTTCACTCTACCATTTATTTGTAACAGTCAAGTCTCTACTGTCTCTATATAAACTCTCTAAAGTTAA
CACACAATTCTCATCACAAACAAATCAACCAAAGCAACTTCTACTCTTTCTTCTTTCGACCTTATCAATC
TGTTGAGAAATCTAGATGGATTACAAGGACCACGACGGGGATTACAAGGACCACGACATTGATTACAAGG
ATGATGATGACAAGATGGCTCCGAAGAAGAAGAGGAAGGTTGGCATCCACGGGGTGCCAGCTGCTGACAA
GAAGTACTCGATCGGCCTCGATATTGGGACTAACTCTGTTGGCTGGGCCGTGATCACCGACGAGTACAAG
GTGCCCTCAAAGAAGTTCAAGGTCCTGGGCAACACCGATCGGCATTCCATCAAGAAGAATCTCATTGGCG
CTCTCCTGTTCGACAGCGGCGAGACGGCTGAGGCTACGCGGCTCAAGCGCACCGCCCGCAGGCGGTACAC
GCGCAGGAAGAATCGCATCTGCTACCTGCAGGAGATTTTCTCCAACGAGATGGCGAAGGTTGACGATTCT
TTCTTCCACAGGCTGGAGGAGTCATTCCTCGTGGAGGAGGATAAGAAGCACGAGCGGCATCCAATCTTCG
GCAACATTGTCGACGAGGTTGCCTACCACGAGAAGTACCCTACGATCTACCATCTGCGGAAGAAGCTCGT
GGACTCCACAGATAAGGCGGACCTCCGCCTGATCTACCTCGCTCTGGCCCACATGATTAAGTTCAGGGGC
CATTTCCTGATCGAGGGGGATCTCAACCCGGACAATAGCGATGTTGACAAGCTGTTCATCCAGCTCGTGC
AGACGTACAACCAGCTCTTCGAGGAGAACCCCATTAATGCGTCAGGCGTCGACGCGAAGGCTATCCTGTC
CGCTAGGCTCTCGAAGTCTCGGCGCCTCGAGAACCTGATCGCCCAGCTGCCGGGCGAGAAGAAGAACGGC
CTGTTCGGGAATCTCATTGCGCTCAGCCTGGGGCTCACGCCCAACTTCAAGTCGAATTTCGATCTCGCTG
AGGACGCCAAGCTGCAGCTCTCCAAGGACACATACGACGATGACCTGGATAACCTCCTGGCCCAGATCGG
CGATCAGTACGCGGACCTGTTCCTCGCTGCCAAGAATCTGTCGGACGCCATCCTCCTGTCTGATATTCTC
AGGGTGAACACCGAGATTACGAAGGCTCCGCTCTCAGCCTCCATGATCAAGCGCTACGACGAGCACCATC
AGGATCTGACCCTCCTGAAGGCGCTGGTCAGGCAGCAGCTCCCCGAGAAGTACAAGGAGATCTTCTTCGA
TCAGTCGAAGAACGGCTACGCTGGGTACATTGACGGCGGGGCCTCTCAGGAGGAGTTCTACAAGTTCATC
AAGCCGATTCTGGAGAAGATGGACGGCACGGAGGAGCTGCTGGTGAAGCTCAATCGCGAGGACCTCCTGA
GGAAGCAGCGGACATTCGATAACGGCAGCATCCCACACCAGATTCATCTCGGGGAGCTGCACGCTATCCT
GAGGAGGCAGGAGGACTTCTACCCTTTCCTCAAGGATAACCGCGAGAAGATCGAGAAGATTCTGACTTTC
AGGATCCCGTACTACGTCGGCCCACTCGCTAGGGGCAACTCCCGCTTCGCTTGGATGACCCGCAAGTCAG
AGGAGACGATCACGCCGTGGAACTTCGAGGAGGTGGTCGACAAGGGCGCTAGCGCTCAGTCGTTCATCGA
GAGGATGACGAATTTCGACAAGAACCTGCCAAATGAGAAGGTGCTCCCTAAGCACTCGCTCCTGTACGAG
TACTTCACAGTCTACAACGAGCTGACTAAGGTGAAGTATGTGACCGAGGGCATGAGGAAGCCGGCTTTCC
TGTCTGGGGAGCAGAAGAAGGCCATCGTGGACCTCCTGTTCAAGACCAACCGGAAGGTCACGGTTAAGCA
GCTCAAGGAGGACTACTTCAAGAAGATTGAGTGCTTCGATTCGGTCGAGATCTCTGGCGTTGAGGACCGC
TTCAACGCCTCCCTGGGGACCTACCACGATCTCCTGAAGATCATTAAGGATAAGGACTTCCTGGACAACG
AGGAGAATGAGGATATCCTCGAGGACATTGTGCTGACACTCACTCTGTTCGAGGACCGGGAGATGATCGA
GGAGCGCCTGAAGACTTACGCCCATCTCTTCGATGACAAGGTCATGAAGCAGCTCAAGAGGAGGAGGTAC
ACCGGCTGGGGGAGGCTGAGCAGGAAGCTCATCAACGGCATTCGGGACAAGCAGTCCGGGAAGACGATCC
TCGACTTCCTGAAGAGCGATGGCTTCGCGAACCGCAATTTCATGCAGCTGATTCACGATGACAGCCTCAC
ATTCAAGGAGGATATCCAGAAGGCTCAGGTGAGCGGCCAGGGGGACTCGCTGCACGAGCATATCGCGAAC
CTCGCTGGCTCGCCAGCTATCAAGAAGGGGATTCTGCAGACCGTGAAGGTTGTGGACGAGCTGGTGAAGG
TCATGGGCAGGCACAAGCCTGAGAACATCGTCATTGAGATGGCCCGGGAGAATCAGACCACGCAGAAGGG
CCAGAAGAACTCACGCGAGAGGATGAAGAGGATCGAGGAGGGCATTAAGGAGCTGGGGTCCCAGATCCTC
AAGGAGCACCCGGTGGAGAACACGCAGCTGCAGAATGAGAAGCTCTACCTGTACTACCTCCAGAATGGCC
GCGATATGTATGTGGACCAGGAGCTGGATATTAACAGGCTCAGCGATTACGACGTCGATCATATCGTTCC
ACAGTCATTCCTGAAGGATGACTCCATTGACAACAAGGTCCTCACCAGGTCGGACAAGAACCGGGGCAAG
TCTGATAATGTTCCTTCAGAGGAGGTCGTTAAGAAGATGAAGAACTACTGGCGCCAGCTCCTGAATGCCA
AGCTGATCACGCAGCGGAAGTTCGATAACCTCACAAAGGCTGAGAGGGGCGGGCTCTCTGAGCTGGACAA
GGCGGGCTTCATCAAGAGGCAGCTGGTCGAGACACGGCAGATCACTAAGCACGTTGCGCAGATTCTCGAC
TCACGGATGAACACTAAGTACGATGAGAATGACAAGCTGATCCGCGAGGTGAAGGTCATCACCCTGAAGT
CAAAGCTCGTCTCCGACTTCAGGAAGGATTTCCAGTTCTACAAGGTTCGGGAGATCAACAATTACCACCA
TGCCCATGACGCGTACCTGAACGCGGTGGTCGGCACAGCTCTGATCAAGAAGTACCCAAAGCTCGAGAGC
GAGTTCGTGTACGGGGACTACAAGGTTTACGATGTGAGGAAGATGATCGCCAAGTCGGAGCAGGAGATTG
GCAAGGCTACCGCCAAGTACTTCTTCTACTCTAACATTATGAATTTCTTCAAGACAGAGATCACTCTGGC
CAATGGCGAGATCCGGAAGCGCCCCCTCATCGAGACGAACGGCGAGACGGGGGAGATCGTGTGGGACAAG
GGCAGGGATTTCGCGACCGTCAGGAAGGTTCTCTCCATGCCACAAGTGAATATCGTCAAGAAGACAGAGG
TCCAGACTGGCGGGTTCTCTAAGGAGTCAATTCTGCCTAAGCGGAACAGCGACAAGCTCATCGCCCGCAA
GAAGGACTGGGATCCGAAGAAGTACGGCGGGTTCGACAGCCCCACTGTGGCCTACTCGGTCCTGGTTGTG
GCGAAGGTTGAGAAGGGCAAGTCCAAGAAGCTCAAGAGCGTGAAGGAGCTGCTGGGGATCACGATTATGG
AGCGCTCCAGCTTCGAGAAGAACCCGATCGATTTCCTGGAGGCGAAGGGCTACAAGGAGGTGAAGAAGGA
CCTGATCATTAAGCTCCCCAAGTACTCACTCTTCGAGCTGGAGAACGGCAGGAAGCGGATGCTGGCTTCC
GCTGGCGAGCTGCAGAAGGGGAACGAGCTGGCTCTGCCGTCCAAGTATGTGAACTTCCTCTACCTGGCCT
CCCACTACGAGAAGCTCAAGGGCAGCCCCGAGGACAACGAGCAGAAGCAGCTGTTCGTCGAGCAGCACAA
GCATTACCTCGACGAGATCATTGAGCAGATTTCCGAGTTCTCCAAGCGCGTGATCCTGGCCGACGCGAAT
CTGGATAAGGTCCTCTCCGCGTACAACAAGCACCGCGACAAGCCAATCAGGGAGCAGGCTGAGAATATCA
TTCATCTCTTCACCCTGACGAACCTCGGCGCCCCTGCTGCTTTCAAGTACTTCGACACAACTATCGATCG
CAAGAGGTACACAAGCACTAAGGAGGTCCTGGACGCGACCCTCATCCACCAGTCGATTACCGGCCTCTAC
GAGACGCGCATCGACCTGTCTCAGCTCGGGGGCGACAAGCGGCCAGCGGCGACGAAGAAGGCGGGGCAGG
CGAAGAAGAAGAAGTGAGCTCAGAGCTTTCGTTCGTATCATCGGTTTCGACAACGTTCGTCAAGTTCAAT
GCATCAGTTTCATTGCGCACACACCAGAATCCTACTGAGTTTGAGTATTATGGCATTGGGAAAACTGTTT
TTCTTGTACCATTTGTTGTGCTTGTAATTTACTGTGTTTTTTATTCGGTTTTCGCTATCGAACTGTGAAA
TGGAAATGGATGGAGAAGAGTTAATGAATGATATGGTCCTTTTGTTCATTCTCAAATTAATATTATTTGT
TTTTTCTCTTATTTGTTGTGTGTTGAATTTGAAATTATAAGAGATATGCAAACATTTTGTTTTGAGTAAA
AATGTGTCAAATCGTGGCCTCTAATGACCGAAGTTAATATGAGGAGTAAAACACTTGTAGTTGTACCATT
ATGCTTATTCACTAGGCAACAAATATATTTTCAGACCTAGAAAAGCTGCAAATGTTACTGAATACAAGTA
TGTCCTCTTGTGTTTTAGACATTTATGAACTTTCCTTTATGTAATTTTCCAGAATCCTTGTCAGATTCTA
ATCATTGCTTTATAATTATAGTTATACTCATGGATTTGTAGTTGAGTATGAAAATATTTTTTAATGCATT
TTATGACTTGCCAATTGATTGACAACGAATTCGTAATCATGTCATAGCTGTTTCCTGTGTGAAATTGTTA
TCCGCTCACAATTCCACACAACATACGAGCCGGAAGCATAAAGTGTAAAGCCTGGGGTGCCTAATGAGTG
AGCTAACTCACATTAATTGCGTTGCGCTCACTGCCCGCTTTCCAGTCGGGAAACCTGTCGTGCCAGCTGC
ATTAATGAATCGGCCAACGCGCGGGGAGAGGC
