>Addgene plasmid #71287 | pHEE401E | addgene partial sequence | sequence record 130464 | hSpCas9-R1 5'-CGCTCGTGCTTCTTATCCTC-3'
CGTCAACCTTCGCCATCTCGTTGGAGAAAATCTCCTGCAGGTAGCAGATGCGATTCTTCCTGCGCGTGTA
CCGCCTGCGGGCGGTGCGCTTGAGCCGCGTAGCCTCAGCCGTCTCGCCGCTGTCGAACAGGAGAGCGCCA
ATGAGATTCTTCTTGATGGAATGCCGATCGGTGTTGCCCAGGACCTTGAACTTCTTTGAGGGCACCTTGT
ACTCGTCGGTGATCACGGCCCAGCCAACAGAGTTAGTCCCAATATCGAGGCCGATCGAGTACTTCTTGTC
AGCAGCTGGCACCCCGTGGATGCCAACCTTCCTCTTCTTCTTCGGAGCCATCTTGTCATCATCATCCTTG
TAATCAATGTCGTGGTCCTTGTAATCCCCGTCGTGGTCCTTGTAATCCATCTAGATTTCTCAACAGATTG
ATAAGGTCGAAAGAAGAAAGAGTAGAAGTTGCTTTGGTTGATTTGTTTGTGATGAGAATTGTGTGTTAAC
TTTAGAGAGTTTATATAGAGACAGTAGAGACTTGACTGTTACAAATAAATGGTAGAGTGAAAGCCCAAGT
AATTACGAGGGAAGCTCATTAGATTGTGAGATAATTAGTGCTTAGTGGTTTAGTGGGTAAACTAGGTGTA
ATTACTCTATTAAAAGCTGCGTAATTAGTGGGTCTGTTTAGGGGCTAATGGGCCGGATTAGAATCACTCA
GTCTGAAACTCGTTTGATTTAGTTCAATAGAACCA
