>Addgene plasmid #71287 | pHEE401E | addgene partial sequence | sequence record 130557 | M13-F20 5'-TGTAAAACGACGGCCAGT-3'
TCTTCTTAGCTTTTTTTCTTCTTCTTCGTTCATACAGTTTTTTTTTGTTTATCAGCTTACATTTTCTTGA
ACCGTAGCTTTCGTTTTCTTCTTTTTAACTTTCCATTCGGAGTTTTTGTATCTTGTTTCATAGTTTGTCC
CAGGATTAGAATGATTAGGCATCGAACCTTCAAGAATTTGATTGAATAAAACATCTTCATTCTTAAGATA
TGAAGATAATCTTCAAAAGGCCCCTGGGAATCTGAAAGAAGAGAAGCAGGCCCATTTATATGGGAAAGAA
CAATAGTATTTCTTATATAGGCCCATTTAAGTTGAAAACAATCTTCAAAAGTCCCACATCGCTTAGATAA
GAAAACGAAGCTGAGTTTATATACAGCTAGAGTCGAAGTAGTGATTGGGAGACCAACCCAGTGGACATAA
GCCTGTTCGGTTCGTAAGCTGTAATGCAAGTAGCGTATGCGCTCACGCAACTGGTCCAGAACCTTGACCG
AACGCAGCGGTGGTAACGGCGCAGTGGCGGTTTTCATGG
