>Addgene plasmid #71287 | pHEE401E | addgene partial sequence | sequence record 134846 | StrepPyoCas9-5UTR-F 5'-CGGTGCCACTTTTTCAAGTTG-3'
GCTATTTCTAGCTCTAAAACCGAGACCGGCTTATTATGCACGCTTAAAAATAATAAAAGCAGACTTGACC
TGATAGTTTGGCTGTGAGCAATTATGTGCTTAGTGCATCTAACGCTTGAGTTAAGCCGCGCCGCGAAGCG
GCGTCGGCTTGAACGAATTTCTAGCTAGACATTATTTGCCGACTACCTTGGTGATCTCGCCTTTCACGTA
GTGGACAAATTCTTCCAACTGATCTGCGCGCGAGGCCAAGCGATCTTCTTCTTGTCCAAGATAAGCCTGT
CTAGCTTCAAGTATGACGGGCTGATACTGGGCCGGCAGGCGCTCCATTGCCCAGTCGGCAGCGACATCCT
TCGGCGCGATTTTGCCGGTTACTGCGCTGTACCAAATGCGGGACAACGTAAGCACTACATTTCGCTCATC
GCCAGCCCAGTCGGGCGGCGAGTTCCATAGCGTTAAGGTTTCATTTAGCGCCTCAAATAGATCCTGTTCA
GGAACCGGATCAAAGAGTTCCTCCGCCGCTGGACCTACCAAGGCAACGCTATGTTCTCTTGCTTTTGTCA
GCAAGATAGCCAGATCAATGTCGATCGTGGCTGGCTCGAAGATACCTGCAAGAATGTCATTGCGCTGCCA
TTCTCCAAATTGCAGTTCGCGCTTAGCTGGATAACGCCACGGAATGATGTCGTCGTGCACAACAATGGTG
ACTTCTACAGCGCGGAGAATCTCGCTCTCTCCAGG
